>Addgene plasmid #234227 | pAIP4_3OBS | addgene full sequence | sequence record 464192 | Addgene NGS Result
GAAATCGGCAAAATCCCTTATAAATCAAAAGAATAGACCGAGATAGGGT
[37 nt withheld, positions 50-86]
AAAGAACGTGGACTCCAACGTCAAAGG
[49 nt withheld, positions 114-162]
T
[91 nt withheld, positions 164-254]
G
[124 nt withheld, positions 256-379]
CCCATTCGCCAATCCGGATATAGTTCCTCCTTTCAGCAAAAAACCCCTCAAGACCCGTTTAGAGGCCCCA
AGGGGTTATGCTAGTTATTGCTCAGCGGTGGCAGCAGCCAACTCAGCTTCCTTTCGGGCTTTGTTAGCAG
CCGGATCTCAGTGGTGGTGGTGGTGGTGCTCGAGTCATTACGAACCGCTGAACACCGGCGGTTCGTCGCC
GAACACCACGATCATAACCTGGATCAAACCTAAGAGATCGCTTTGTGGGTGTTTCCACTCATGCAGGTAC
GGCAGATAGATTTTGCCGTTCGCGTCCACGTGCTTACCCGTTTTAATGGTCATAGAGGAGGTCGGCTTAA
CAAAACAAATCGGCGGGTTGTACGGGTAAGTGTCAAGCAACCACAGGCAAATCGGGATATTGTAGGTGTT
ACCGCGATACGGAACTGGAATGGTGCCCGTCAAATTCATCAGCTCACGGCTACCGGTGCCATAGCTGTCC
AGAACCGGCTTCAGATCTTTATACAGCGTGATGACGTTCACGGTTTCACGAACGGTCAGATCACGGTACT
TGTATTTGCTCACCATTTTCTTTAGTTGACTTTCTGATACAGCTCCAGAGCCGCCAATCTGTTCACGGTG
GGCTTCAATGATGTCGTTGTCTTCCATGTCCAGGTCTTCCGGCGCTTGATCTGCCTGGATGCGAATACCG
TCATACAGGAAACGCAGGCTATCCATTTCCTTGCCCTGACGTTTGGCAAACGCTTCCATCAGGCGACGCA
GCGGCGTGGTCTTTTTGATCTTAAAGAAAATTTCAGAGCTGCCGTCACTAACTTTCAGGTTAATATGGGT
TTCCGGTTTCACTTCCGGCTTGACTTCCGGCTTTGCTTCTTGGTTGACTTCCGAATCTTGCAGGCTACCG
TGGTGATGGTGATGGTGATGATGGTGATGAATCTTCGCCATCATATGTATATCTCCTTCTTAAAGTTAAA
CAAAATTATTTCTAGAGGGGAATTGTTATCCGCTCACAATTCCCCTATAGTGAGTCGTATTAATTTCGCG
GGATCGAGATCGATCTCGATCCTCTACGCCGGACGCATCGTGGCCGGCATCACCGGCGCCACAGGTGCGG
TTGCTGGCGCCTATATCGCCGACATCACCGATGGGGAAGATCGGGCTCGCCACTTCGGGCTCATGAGCGC
TTGTTTCGGCGTGGGTATGGTGGCAGGCCCCGTGGCCGGGGGACTGTTGGGCGCCATCTCCTTGCATGCA
CCATTCCTTGCGGCGGCGGTGCTCAACGGCCTCAACCTACTACTGGGCTGCTTCCTAATGCAGGAGTCGC
ATAAGGGAGAGCGTCGAGATCCCGGACACCATCGAATGGCGCAAAACCTTTCGCGGTATGGCATGATAGC
GCCCGGAAGAGAGTCAATTCAGGGTGGTGAATGTGAAACCAGTAACGTTATACGATGTCGCAGAGTATGC
CGGTGTCTCTTATCAGACCGTTTCCCGCGTGGTGAACCAGGCCAGCCACGTTTCTGCGAAAACGCGGGAA
AAAGTGGAAGCGGCGATGGCGGAGCTGAATTACATTCCCAACCGCGTGGCACAACAACTGGCGGGCAAAC
AGTCGTTGCTGATTGGCGTTGCCACCTCCAGTCTGGCCCTGCACGCGCCGTCGCAAATTGTCGCGGCGAT
TAAATCTCGCGCCGATCAACTGGGTGCCAGCGTGGTGGTGTCGATGGTAGAACGAAGCGGCGTCGAAGCC
TGTAAAGCGGCGGTGCACAATCTTCTCGCGCAACGCGTCAGTGGGCTGATCATTAACTATCCGCTGGATG
ACCAGGATGCCATTGCTGTGGAAGCTGCCTGCACTAATGTTCCGGCGTTATTTCTTGATGTCTCTGACCA
GACACCCATCAACAGTATTATTTTCTCCCATGAAGACGGTACGCGACTGGGCGTGGAGCATCTGGTCGCA
TTGGGTCACCAGCAAATCGCGCTGTTAGCGGGCCCATTAAGTTCTGTCTCGGCGCGTCTGCGTCTGGCTG
GCTGGCATAAATATCTCACTCGCAATCAAATTCAGCCGATAGCGGAACGGGAAGGCGACTGGAGTGCCAT
GTCCGGTTTTCAACAAACCATGCAAATGCTGAATGAGGGCATCGTTCCCACTGCGATGCTGGTTGCCAAC
GATCAGATGGCGCTGGGCGCAATGCGCGCCATTACCGAGTCCGGGCTGCGCGTTGGTGCGGACATCTCGG
TAGTGGGATACGACGATACCGAAGACAGCTCATGTTATATCCCGCCGTTAACCACCATCAAACAGGATTT
TCGCCTGCTGGGGCAAACCAGCGTGGACCGCTTGCTGCAACTCTCTCAGGGCCAGGCGGTGAAGGGCAAT
CAGCTGTTGCCCGTCTCACTGGTGAAAAGAAAAACCACCCTGGCGCCCAATACGCAAACCGCCTCTCCCC
GCGCGTTGGCCGATTCATTAATGCAGCTGGCACGACAGGTTTCCCGACTGGAAAGCGGGCAGTGAGCGCA
ACGCAATTAATGTAAGTTAGCTCACTCATTAGGCACCGGGATCTCGACCGATGCCCTTGAGAGCCTTCAA
CCCAGTCAGCTCCTTCCGGTGGGCGCGGGGCATGACTATCGTCGCCGCACTTATGACTGTCTTCTTTATC
ATGCAACTCGTAGGACAGGTGCCGGCAGCGCTCTGGGTCATTTTCGGCGAGGACCGCTTTCGCTGGAGCG
CGACGATGATCGGCCTGTCGCTTGCGGTATTCGGAATCTTGCACGCCCTCGCTCAAGCCTTCGTCACTGG
TCCCGCCACCAAACGTTTCGGCGAGAAGCAGGCCATTATCGCCGGCATGGCGGCCCCACGGGTGCGCATG
ATCGTGCTCCTGTCGTTGAGGACCCGGCTAGGCTGGCGGGGTTGCCTTACTGGTTAGCAGAATGAATCAC
CGATACGCGAGCGAACGTGAAGCGACTGCTGCTGCAAAACGTCTGCGACCTGAGCAACAACATGAATGGT
CTTCGGTTTCCGTGTTTCGTAAAGTCTGGAAACGCGGAAGTCAGCGCCCTGCACCATTATGTTCCGGATC
TGCATCGCAGGATGCTGCTGGCTACCCTGTGGAACACCTACATCTGTATTAACGAAGCGCTGGCATTGAC
CCTGAGTGATTTTTCTCTGGTCCCGCCGCATCCATACCGCCAGTTGTTTACCCTCACAACGTTCCAGTAA
CCGGGCATGTTCATCATCAGTAACCCGTATCGTGAGCATCCTCTCTCGTTTCATCGGTATCATTACCCCC
ATGAACAGAAATCCCCCTTACACGGAGGCATCAGTGACCAAACAGGAAAAAACCGCCCTTAACATGGCCC
GCTTTATCAGAAGCCAGACATTAACGCTTCTGGAGAAACTCAACGAGCTGGACGCGGATGAACAGGCAGA
CATCTGTGAATCGCTTCACGACCACGCTGATGAGCTTTACCGCAGCTGCCTCGCGCGTTTCGGTGATGAC
GGTGAAAACCTCTGACACATGCAGCTCCCGGAGACGGTCACAGCTTGTCTGTAAGCGGATGCCGGGAGCA
GACAAGCCCGTCAGGGCGCGTCAGCGGGTGTTGGCGGGTGTCGGGGCGCAGCCATGACCCAGTCACGTAG
CGATAGCGGAGTGTATACTGGCTTAACTATGCGGCATCAGAGCAGATTGTACTGAGAGTGCACCATTGCG
GTGTGAAATACCGCACAGATGCGTAAGGAGAAAATACCGCATCAGGCGCTCTTCCGCTTCCTCGCTCACT
GACTCGCTGCGCTCGGTCGTTCGGCTGCGGCGAGCGGTATCAGCTCACTCAAAGGCGGTAATACGGTTAT
CCACAGAATCAGGGGATAACGCAGGAAAGAACATGTGAGCAAAAGGCCAGCAAAAGGCCAGGAACCGTAA
AAAGGCCGCGTTGCTGGCGTTTTTCCATAGGCTCCGCCCCCCTGACGAGCATCACAAAAATCGACGCTCA
AGTCAGAGGTGGCGAAACCCGACAGGACTATAAAGATACCAGGCGTTTCCCCCTGGAAGCTCCCTCGTGC
GCTCTCCTGTTCCGACCCTGCCGCTTACCGGATACCTGTCCGCCTTTCTCCCTTCGGGAAGCGTGGCGCT
TTCTCATAGCTCACGCTGTAGGTATCTCAGTTCGGTGTAGGTCGTTCGCTCCAAGCTGGGCTGTGTGCAC
GAACCCCCCGTTCAGCCCGACCGCTGCGCCTTATCCGGTAACTATCGTCTTGAGTCCAACCCGGTAAGAC
ACGACTTATCGCCACTGGCAGCAGCCACTGGTAACAGGATTAGCAGAGCGAGGTATGTAGGCGGTGCTAC
AGAGTTCTTGAAGTGGTGGCCTAACTACGGCTACACTAGAAGGACAGTATTTGGTATCTGCGCTCTGCTG
AAGCCAGTTACCTTCGGAAAAAGAGTTGGTAGCTCTTGATCCGGCAAACAAACCACCGCTGGTAGCGGTG
GTTTTTTTGTTTGCAAGCAGCAGATTACGCGCAGAAAAAAAGGATCTCAAGAAGATCCTTTGATCTTTTC
TACGGGGTCTGACGCTCAGTGGAACGAAAACTCACGTTAAGGGATTTTGGTCATGAACAATAAAACTGTC
TGCTTACATAAACAGTAATACAAGGGGTGTTATGAGCCATATTCAACGGGAAACGTCTTGCTCTAGGCCG
CGATTAAATTCCAACATGGATGCTGATTTATATGGGTATAAATGGGCTCGCGATAATGTCGGGCAATCAG
GTGCGACAATCTATCGATTGTATGGGAAGCCCGATGCGCCAGAGTTGTTTCTGAAACATGGCAAAGGTAG
CGTTGCCAATGATGTTACAGATGAGATGGTCAGACTAAACTGGCTGACGGAATTTATGCCTCTTCCGACC
ATCAAGCATTTTATCCGTACTCCTGATGATGCATGGTTACTCACCACTGCGATCCCCGGGAAAACAGCAT
TCCAGGTATTAGAAGAATATCCTGATTCAGGTGAAAATATTGTTGATGCGCTGGCAGTGTTCCTGCGCCG
GTTGCATTCGATTCCTGTTTGTAATTGTCCTTTTAACAGCGATCGCGTATTTCGTCTCGCTCAGGCGCAA
TCACGAATGAATAACGGTTTGGTTGATGCGAGTGATTTTGATGACGAGCGTAATGGCTGGCCTGTTGAAC
AAGTCTGGAAAGAAATGCATAAACTTTTGCCATTCTCACCGGATTCAGTCGTCACTCATGGTGATTTCTC
ACTTGATAACCTTATTTTTGACGAGGGGAAATTAATAGGTTGTATTGATGTTGGACGAGTCGGAATCGCA
GACCGATACCAGGATCTTGCCATCCTATGGAACTGCCTCGGTGAGTTTTCTCCTTCATTACAGAAACGGC
TTTTTCAAAAATATGGTATTGATAATCCTGATATGAATAAATTGCAGTTTCATTTGATGCTCGATGAGTT
TTTCTAAGAATTAATTCATGAGCGGATACATATTTGAATGTATTTAGAAAAATAAACAAATAGGGGTTCC
GCGCACATTTCCCCGAAAAGTGCCACCTAAATTGTAAGCGTTAATATTTTGTTAAAATTCGCGTTAAATT
TTTGTTAAATCAGCTCATTTTTTAACCAATAGGCC
Features (pLannotate 1.2.2; 21 found; start..end, strand, type, name):
    416..463     -  terminator     T7 terminator: transcription terminator for bacteriophage T7 RNA polymerase
    471..520     -  CDS            SET1 (fragment): solubility-enhancement tag derived from T7 phage gene 10B
    530..547     -  CDS            9xHis (fragment): 9xHis affinity tag
    566..982     -  CDS            TSG101 (fragment): TS101_HUMAN - Experimental evidence at protein level: Swiss-Prot protein existence level 1. Component of the ESCRT-I complex, a regulator of vesicular trafficking process. Binds to ubiquitinated cargo proteins and is required for the sorting of endocytic ubiquitinated cargos into multivesicular bodies (MVBs). Mediates the association between the ESCRT-0 and ESCRT-I complex. Required for completion of cytokinesis; the function requires CEP55. May be involved in cell growth and differentiation. Acts as a negative growth regulator. Involved in the budding of many viruses through an interaction wi
    986..1282    -  CDS            SMT3: SMT3_YEAST - Experimental evidence at protein level: Swiss-Prot protein existence level 1. Not known; suppressor of MIF2 mutations. From Saccharomyces cerevisiae (strain ATCC 204508 / S288c) (Baker's yeast).
   1290..1309    -  CDS            7xHis (fragment): 6xHis affinity tag
   1341..1363    -  RBS            RBS: efficient ribosome binding site from bacteriophage T7 gene 10 (Olins and Rangwala, 1989)
   1378..1402    -  protein_bind   lac operator: The lac repressor binds to the lac operator to inhibit transcription in E. coli. This inhibition can be relieved by adding lactose or isopropyl-β-D-thiogalactopyranoside (IPTG). lac repressor encoded by lacI
   1403..1421    -  promoter       T7 promoter: promoter for bacteriophage T7 RNA polymerase
   1447..1726    +  CDS            TcR (fragment): tetracycline efflux protein; tet; confers resistance to tetracycline
   1734..1811    +  promoter       lacI promoter: lacI
   1812..2894    +  CDS            lacI: lac repressor; lacI; The lac repressor binds to the lac operator to inhibit transcription in E. coli. This inhibition can be relieved by adding lactose or isopropyl-β-D-thiogalactopyranoside (IPTG).
   2907..2928    +  protein_bind   CAP binding site: CAP binding activates transcription in the presence of cAMP. E. coli catabolite activator protein
   2943..3234    +  CDS            TcR (fragment): tetracycline efflux protein; tet; confers resistance to tetracycline
   3306..3686    -  CDS            YPB1_ECOLX: Protein predicted: Swiss-Prot protein existence level 4. From Escherichia coli.
   3703..3894    +  CDS            rop: Rop protein, which maintains plasmids at low copy number; rop
   3996..4135    +  misc_feature   bom: basis of mobility region from pBR322
   4321..4909    -  rep_origin     ori: high-copy-number ColE1/pMB1/pBR322/pUC origin of replication
   5031..5846    +  CDS            KanR: aminoglycoside phosphotransferase; aph(3')-Ia; confers resistance to kanamycin in bacteria or G418 (Geneticin®) in eukaryotes
   5855..5912    -  promoter       AmpR promoter (fragment): bla
   5965..379     -  rep_origin     f1 ori (across the origin) (sequence partly withheld): f1 bacteriophage origin of replication; arrow indicates direction of (+) strand synthesis
