[The description below was written by a language model from this plasmid's Addgene catalogue record and pLannotate feature annotations shown in this document.]
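Description:
pAIP4_3OBS is a pET29b-derived bacterial expression plasmid for producing a fragment of human tumor susceptibility gene 101 protein (TSG101, the ESCRT-I subunit also called VPS23) in Escherichia coli. The sequenced record is about 6 kb. It replicates from a ColE1/pMB1-type origin and also carries the rop gene and the bom region typical of pBR322-lineage pET vectors. The catalogue lists it as high copy, although rop normally moderates copy number. Selection is by kanamycin through an aminoglycoside phosphotransferase gene, and an f1 origin is also present. Short tetracycline-resistance fragments flanking lacI appear to be nonfunctional backbone remnants.

The expression cassette is a standard T7lac arrangement. A T7 promoter with an adjacent lac operator drives transcription, followed by the T7 gene 10 ribosome binding site, and a plasmid-encoded lacI supplies repressor. Expression therefore depends on a host providing T7 RNA polymerase and is inducible with IPTG. The open reading frame begins with an N-terminal polyhistidine tag, described by the depositor as 10xHis, fused to yeast Smt3 (SUMO). The 417 bp TSG101 insert follows; it was made from synthetic DNA and installed by Golden Gate cloning, with the BsaI sites destroyed. The name 3OBS is not explained in the record.

Downstream of the insert, the annotation also detects a partial His tag and a fragment of a T7 gene 10B-derived solubility tag before the T7 terminator. The record does not say whether these are translated as part of the product. The His-Smt3 fusion allows immobilised-metal affinity capture and release of the target by a SUMO-specific protease, which fits the associated work on high-throughput purification by protease elution.
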