Addgene plasmid #234227: pAIP4_3OBS
Purpose: Heterologous protein expression of tumor susceptibility gene 101 protein in Escherichia coli
Depositing lab: Christopher Bahl. Depositing organization: AI Proteins. Publication: Facile, high-throughput protein purification enabled by high-efficiency protease elution. Cárcamo Noriega EN, Truebridge IS, Teets FD 3rd, Bowman JW 3rd, Rodriguez N, Howard TA, Bahl CD. Protein Sci. 2026 Sep;35(9):e70746. doi: 10.1002/pro.70746. PubMed 42555168.
Backbone
  Vector backbone: pET29b
  Backbone size w/o insert (bp): 5679
  Vector type: Bacterial Expression
Growth in bacteria
  Bacterial resistance: Kanamycin, 50 μg/mL
  Growth temperature: 37°C
  Growth strain: DH10B
  Copy number: High Copy
Gene/Insert
  Gene/Insert name: 3OBS (alt names: TS101_HUMAN; Tumor susceptibility gene 101 protein (ESCRT-I complex subunit TSG101))
  Species: H. sapiens (human)
  Insert size (bp): 417
  Entrez Gene: TSG101 (a.k.a. TSG10, VPS23)
  Promoter: T7
  Tag / fusion protein: 10x HisTag-Smt3 (N terminal on backbone)
  Cloning method: Golden Gate
  Sequencing primers: 5′ T7-promoter; 3′ T7-Term
Resource information
  A portion of this plasmid was derived from a plasmid made by: Synthetic DNA
Terms and licenses: Academic/Nonprofit Terms; Industry Terms
Depositor comments: 5' cloning site: BsaI (destroyed), 3' cloning site: BsaI (destroyed)
How to cite: pAIP4_3OBS was a gift from Christopher Bahl (Addgene plasmid # 234227 ; http://n2t.net/addgene:234227 ; RRID:Addgene_234227)
